Addgene plasmid #43126: I-GGAT
Depositing lab: Chad Cowan & Kiran Musunuru. Depositing organization: Harvard University. Publication: A TALEN Genome-Editing System for Generating Human Stem Cell-Based Disease Models. Ding Q, Lee YK, Schaefer EA, Peters DT, Veres A, Kim K, Kuperwasser N, Motola DL, Meissner TB, Hendriks WT, Trevisan M, Gupta RM, Moisan A, Banks E, Friesen M, Schinzel RT, Xia F, Tang A, Xia Y, Figueroa E, Wann A, Ahfeldt T, Daheron L, Zhang F, Rubin LL, Peng LF, Chung RT, Musunuru K, Cowan CA. Cell Stem Cell. 2012 Dec 12. pii: S1934-5909(12)00645-5. doi: 10.1016/j.stem.2012.11.011. PubMed 23246482.
Backbone
  Vector backbone: pCRII-TOPO
  Backbone manufacturer: Invitrogen
  Backbone size w/o insert (bp): 3973
  Vector type: Bacterial Cloning
Growth in bacteria
  Bacterial resistance: Ampicillin and Kanamycin, 100 & 50 μg/mL
  Growth temperature: 37°C
  Growth strain: Top10
  Copy number: High Copy
Gene/Insert
  Gene/Insert name: I-GGAT
  Species: Synthetic
  Insert size (bp): 424
  Cloning method: TOPO Cloning
  Sequencing primers: 5′ T7; 3′ M13-rev
Terms and licenses: Academic/Nonprofit Terms; Industry Terms: Not Available to Industry
How to cite: I-GGAT was a gift from Chad Cowan & Kiran Musunuru (Addgene plasmid # 43126 ; http://n2t.net/addgene:43126 ; RRID:Addgene_43126)
