[The description below was written by a language model from this plasmid's Addgene catalogue record.]
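Description:
I-GGAT is a bacterial cloning plasmid built on the commercial pCRII-TOPO backbone (about 4 kb without insert), into which a 424 bp synthetic fragment was introduced by TOPO cloning. It is a high-copy plasmid propagated in E. coli and carries both ampicillin and kanamycin resistance, so either or both drugs can be used for selection. The insert sits in the vector's cloning region and can be read with the standard T7 and M13 reverse sequencing primers that flank it. No feature table is supplied, so the positions of the origin, resistance genes and other backbone elements are not documented here.

The record names the insert only as "I-GGAT" and lists it as synthetic. It does not spell out what the fragment encodes. The plasmid comes from a study describing a TALEN genome-editing system for generating human stem cell-based disease models, which suggests that it belongs to a library of pre-assembled TAL effector repeat modules. On that reading, the four-letter part of the name would denote the DNA bases recognised by a block of repeats, and the prefix would denote the module's position in an assembly scheme. This interpretation is consistent with the insert size, which is roughly that of four TAL repeats, but it is an inference rather than a stated fact. The construct has no recorded eukaryotic promoter, tag or reporter and is not an expression vector. It appears to serve as a storage and source plasmid from which the synthetic fragment is taken for assembling custom TALEN arrays in a separate destination vector.
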