>Addgene plasmid #43126 | I-GGAT | depositor partial sequence | sequence record 58391 | I-GGAT sequence 424 bps
CGTCTCCTGACCCCAGAGCAGGTCGTGGCAATCGCGAGCAATAACGGCGGAAAACAGGCTTTGGAAACGG
TGCAGAGGCTCCTTCCAGTGCTGTGCCAAGCGCACGGACTCACCCCAGAGCAGGTCGTGGCAATCGCGAG
CAATAACGGCGGAAAACAGGCTTTGGAAACGGTGCAGAGGCTCCTTCCAGTGCTGTGCCAAGCGCACGGC
CTCACCCCAGAGCAGGTCGTGGCAATCGCCTCCAACATTGGCGGGAAACAGGCACTCGAGACTGTCCAGC
GCCTGCTTCCCGTGCTGTGCCAAGCGCACGGATTAACCCCAGAGCAGGTCGTGGCCATTGCCTCGAATGG
AGGGGGCAAACAGGCGTTGGAAACCGTACAACGATTGCTGCCGGTGCTGTGCCAAGCGCACGGCTTAAGA
GACG
