>Addgene plasmid #43126 | I-GGAT | addgene partial sequence | sequence record 60315 | M13-F20 5'-TGTAAAACGACGGCCAGT-3'
CTATAGGGCGAATTGGGCCCTCTAGATGCATGCTCGAGCGGCCGCCAGTGTGATGGATATCTGCAGAATT
CGCCCTTATATAGATGCCGTCCTAGCGCGTCTCCTGACCCCAGAGCAGGTCGTGGCAATCGCGAGCAATA
ACGGCGGAAAACAGGCTTTGGAAACGGTGCAGAGGCTCCTTCCAGTGCTGTGCCAAGCGCACGGACTCAC
CCCAGAGCAGGTCGTGGCAATCGCGAGCAATAACGGCGGAAAACAGGCTTTGGAAACGGTGCAGAGGCTC
CTTCCAGTGCTGTGCCAAGCGCACGGCCTCACCCCAGAGCAGGTCGTGGCAATCGCCTCCAACATTGGCG
GGAAACAGGCACTCGAGACTGTCCAGCGCCTGCTTCCCGTGCTGTGCCAAGCGCACGGATTAACCCCAGA
GCAGGTCGTGGCCATTGCCTCGAATGGAGGGGGCAAACAGGCGTTGGAAACCGTACAACGATTGCTGCCG
GTGCTGTGCCAAGCGCACGGCTTAAGAGACGTGGGCACAGGAAAGATACTTAAGGGCGAATTCCAGCACA
CTGGCGGCCGTTACTAGTGGATCCGAGCTCGGTACCAAGCTTGATGCATAGCTTGAGTATTCTATAGTGT
CACCTAAATAGCTTGGCGTAATCATGGTCATAGCTGTTTCCTGTGTGAAATTGTTATCCGCTCACAATTC
CACACAACATACGAGCCGGAAGCATAAAGTGTAAAGCCTGGGGTGCCTAATGAGTGAGCTAACTCACATT
AATTGCGTTGCGCTCACTGCCCGCTTTCCAGTCGGGAAACCTGTCGTGCCAGCTGCATTAATGAATCGGC
CAACGCGCGGGGAGAGGCGGTTTGCGTATTGGGCGCTCTTCCGCTTCCTCGCTCACTGACTCGCTGCGCT
CGGTCGTTCGGCTGCGGCGAG
